>Addgene plasmid #239764 | pcDNA3.1(+)_Nav1.6(K1546TAG)-HA | addgene full sequence | sequence record 477111 | Addgene NGS Result
GACGGATCGGGAGATCTCCCGATCCCCTATGGTGCACTCTCAGTACAATCTGCTCTGATGCCGCATAGTT
AAGCCAGTATCTGCTCCCTGCTTGTGTGTTGGAGGTCGCTGAGTAGTGCGCGAGCAAAATTTAAGCTACA
ACAAGGCAAGGCTTGACCGACAATTGCATGAAGAATCTGCTTAGGGTTAGGCGTTTTGCGCTGCTTCGCG
ATGTACGGGCCAGATATACGCGTTGACATTGATTATTGACTAGTTATTAATAGTAATCAATTACGGGGTC
ATTAGTTCATAGCCCATATATGGAGTTCCGCGTTACATAACTTACGGTAAATGGCCCGCCTGGCTGACCG
CCCAACGACCCCCGCCCATTGACGTCAATAATGACGTATGTTCCCATAGTAACGCCAATAGGGACTTTCC
ATTGACGTCAATGGGTGGAGTATTTACGGTAAACTGCCCACTTGGCAGTACATCAAGTGTATCATATGCC
AAGTACGCCCCCTATTGACGTCAATGACGGTAAATGGCCCGCCTGGCATTATGCCCAGTACATGACCTTA
TGGGACTTTCCTACTTGGCAGTACATCTACGTATTAGTCATCGCTATTACCATGGTGATGCGGTTTTGGC
AGTACATCAATGGGCGTGGATAGCGGTTTGACTCACGGGGATTTCCAAGTCTCCACCCCATTGACGTCAA
TGGGAGTTTGTTTTGGCACCAAAATCAACGGGACTTTCCAAAATGTCGTAACAACTCCGCCCCATTGACG
CAAATGGGCGGTAGGCGTGTACGGTGGGAGGTCTATATAAGCAGAGCTCTCTGGCTAACTAGAGAACCCA
CTGCTTACTGGCTTATCGAAATTAATACGACTCACTATAGGGAGACCCAAGCTGGCTAGCGTTTAAACTT
AAGCTTGGTACCGAGCTCGGATCCACTAGTCCAGTGTGGTGGAATTCGCCACCATGGCTGCACGGCTGCT
GGCACCTCCTGGCCCCGATTCCTTTAAGCCTTTCACACCTGAGAGCCTGGCTAACATCGAGAGAAGAATT
GCCGAGTCCAAGCTGAAGAAGCCTCCCAAGGCCGATGGCTCTCACAGAGAGGACGACGAGGATTCTAAGC
CTAAGCCCAATAGCGATCTGGAGGCCGGCAAGTCCCTGCCTTTCATCTACGGCGACATCCCACAGGGCCT
GGTGGCCGTGCCACTGGAGGACTTTGACCCCTATTACCTGACCCAGAAGACATTTGTGGTGCTGAATCGG
GGCAAGACACTGTTCCGCTTCTCTGCCACCCCCGCCCTGTATATCCTGTCCCCTTTCAACCTGATCCGCA
GAATCGCCATCAAGATCCTGATCCACTCCGTGTTCTCTATGATCATCATGTGCACAATCCTGACCAATTG
CGTGTTCATGACCTTCTCCAATCCACCAGAGTGGAGCAAGAATGTGGAGTACACCTTCACAGGCATCTAC
ACCTTTGAGTCTCTGGTGAAGATCATCGCCCGGGGCTTTTGCATCGACGGCTTCACCTTTCTGAGAGACC
CATGGAACTGGCTGGACTTTAGCGTGATCATGATGGCCTACATCACCGAGTTTGTGAATCTGGGCAACGT
GAGCGCCCTGCGGACATTCCGGGTGCTGCGCGCCCTGAAGACCATCTCTGTGATCCCTGGCCTGAAGACA
ATCGTGGGCGCCCTGATCCAGTCCGTGAAGAAGCTGTCCGACGTGATGATCCTGACCGTGTTCTGCCTGT
CCGTGTTTGCCCTGATCGGCCTGCAGCTGTTCATGGGCAACCTGAGGAACAAGTGCGTGGTGTGGCCAAT
CAACTTTAATGAGAGCTATCTGGAGAACGGCACCAGAGGCTTCGATTGGGAGGAGTACATCAACAACAAG
ACCAATTTCTATATGGTGCCTGGCATGCTGGAGCCACTGCTGTGCGGCAACTCCTCTGATGCCGGCCAGT
GCCCCGAGGGCTTTCAGTGCATGAAGGCCGGCAGAAATCCTAATTATGGCTACACCTCTTTTGACACCTT
TTCCTGGGCCTTTCTGGCCCTGTTCAGACTGATGACCCAGGACTACTGGGAGAACCTGTACCAGCTGACC
CTGAGAGCCGCCGGCAAGACCTACATGATCTTCTTTGTGCTGGTAATCTTCGTGGGCTCCTTCTACCTGG
TGAACCTGATCCTGGCCGTGGTGGCCATGGCCTACGAGGAGCAGAACCAGGCCACCCTGGAGGAGGCCGA
GCAGAAGGAGGCCGAGTTCAAGGCCATGCTGGAGCAGCTGAAGAAGCAGCAGGAGGAGGCCCAGGCCGCC
GCCATGGCCACATCCGCCGGCACCGTGAGCGAGGACGCCATCGAGGAGGAGGGCGAGGATGGCGTGGGCT
CCCCCCGGTCTTCTAGCGAGCTGTCCAAGCTGTCCTCTAAGTCCGCCAAGGAGAGGCGGAATCGGAGAAA
GAAGCGGAAGCAGAAGGAGCTGTCCGAGGGCGAGGAGAAGGGCGATCCAGAGAAGGTGTTCAAGAGCGAG
TCCGAGGATGGCATGAGACGGAAGGCCTTTCGCCTGCCTGACAATAGAATCGGCAGGAAGTTTTCCATCA
TGAATCAGAGCCTGCTGTCCATCCCTGGCAGCCCTTTCCTGTCCCGGCACAATTCCAAGTCCAGCATCTT
CTCTTTTCGCGGCCCTGGCAGATTCCGCGATCCAGGCTCCGAGAACGAGTTTGCCGATGACGAGCACAGC
ACCGTGGAGGAGTCCGAGGGCCGGAGAGACTCCCTGTTTATCCCTATCCGCGCCCGGGAGCGCAGATCCT
CTTACTCCGGCTACTCCGGCTATTCTCAGTGCTCCAGATCTTCTCGGATCTTTCCATCTCTGCGGAGATC
CGTGAAGAGAAACTCCACCGTGGACTGTAATGGCGTGGTGAGCCTGATCGGCCCCGGCTCCCACATCGGC
AGACTGCTGCCAGAGGCCACCACCGAGGTGGAGATCAAGAAGAAGGGGCCTGGCAGCCTGCTGGTGTCTA
TGGAGCAGCTGGCCAGCTATGGCAGAAAGGACCGGATCAATTCTATCATGTCCGTGGTGACAAACACCCT
GGTGGAGGAGCTGGAGGAGTCCCAGAGGAAGTGTCCCCCATGTTGGTACAAGTTTGCCAATACATTTCTG
ATCTGGGAGTGTCACCCATATTGGATCAAGCTGAAGGAGATCGTGAATCTGATCGTGATGGACCCATTCG
TGGATCTGGCCATCACAATCTGCATCGTGCTGAACACCCTGTTTATGGCCATGGAGCACCACCCCATGAC
ACCACAGTTTGAGCACGTGCTGGCCGTGGGCAATCTGGTGTTCACCGGCATCTTTACCGCCGAGATGTTC
CTGAAGCTGATCGCCATGGACCCATACTACTATTTTCAGGAGGGCTGGAATATCTTCGATGGCTTTATCG
TGAGCCTGTCCCTGATGGAGCTGGGCCTGGCCGATGTGGAGGGCCTGTCTGTGCTGCGCAGCTTTCGGCT
GCTGCGCGTGTTCAAGCTGGCCAAGAGCTGGCCAACCCTGAATATGCTGATCAAGATCATCGGCAACTCC
GTGGGCGCCCTGGGCAATCTGACCCTGGTGCTGGCCATCATCGTGTTCATCTTTGCCGTGGTGGGCATGC
AGCTGTTCGGCAAGTCCTACAAGGAGTGCGTGTGCAAGATCTCCCAGGAGTGTAAGCTGCCACGGTGGCA
CATGAACGATTTCTTTCACTCTTTCCTGATCGTGTTCCGGGTGCTGTGCGGCGAGTGGATCGAGACCATG
TGGGACTGCATGGAGGTGGCCGGCCAGGCCATGTGCCTGATCGTGTTCATGATGGTAATGGTAATCGGCA
ATCTGGTGGTGCTGAATCTGTTCCTGGCCCTGCTGCTGTCTTCTTTTAGCGCCGACAACCTGGCCGCCAC
AGACGATGACGGCGAGATGAATAACCTGCAGATCTCCGTGATCAGAATCAAGAAGGGCGTGGCCTGGGCC
AAGGTGAAGGTGCACGCCTTTATGCAGGCCCACTTTAAGCAGAGGGAGGCCGATGAGGTGAAGCCACTGG
ACGAGCTGTACGAGAAGAAGGCCAATTGTATCGCCAACCACACAGGCGTGGATATACACCGCAATGGCGA
TTTCCAGAAGAACGGCAATGGCACCACCTCCGGCATCGGCTCCTCTGTGGAGAAGTACATCATCGACGAG
GACCACATGTCCTTCATCAATAATCCAAATCTGACCGTGCGGGTGCCTATCGCCGTGGGCGAGTCTGACT
TTGAGAATCTGAACACCGAGGACGTGTCCAGCGAGTCCGACCCAGAGGGCTCCAAGGACAAGCTGGATGA
TACATCCTCTAGCGAGGGCTCTACCATCGACATCAAGCCTGAGGTGGAGGAGGTGCCTGTGGAGCAGCCA
GAGGAGTACCTGGACCCTGATGCCTGTTTCACCGAGGGCTGCGTGCAGAGATTCAAGTGCTGTCAGGTGA
ACATCGAGGAGGGCCTGGGCAAGTCTTGGTGGATACTGCGGAAGACATGCTTCCTGATCGTGGAGCACAA
CTGGTTTGAGACCTTTATCATCTTCATGATCCTGCTGTCCTCCGGCGCCCTGGCCTTTGAGGACATCTAT
ATCGAGCAGAGAAAGACCATCAGAACCATCCTGGAGTACGCCGACAAGGTGTTCACATATATCTTTATCC
TGGAGATGCTGCTGAAGTGGACCGCCTACGGCTTTGTGAAGTTCTTTACCAATGCCTGGTGCTGGCTGGA
CTTTCTGATCGTGGCCGTGTCTCTGGTGTCCCTGATCGCCAACGCCCTGGGCTATTCTGAGCTGGGCGCC
ATCAAGTCTCTGAGAACCCTGAGAGCCCTGCGCCCCCTGAGAGCCCTGAGCAGATTTGAGGGCATGAGGG
TGGTGGTGAATGCCCTGGTGGGCGCCATCCCTAGCATCATGAACGTGCTGCTGGTGTGCCTGATCTTTTG
GCTGATCTTTTCTATCATGGGCGTGAATCTGTTCGCCGGCAAGTACCACTACTGCTTTAATGAGACCTCC
GAGATCCGGTTCGAGATCGATGAGGTGAACAACAAGACAGACTGTGAGAAGCTGATGGAGGGCAACAATA
CAGAGATCCGGTGGAAGAATGTGAAGATCAATTTCGATAACGTGGGCGCCGGCTACCTGGCCCTGCTGCA
GGTGGCCACCTTTAAGGGCTGGATGGATATAATGTACGCCGCCGTGGATTCCCGCAAGCCCGATGAGCAG
CCAGACTATGAGGGCAACATCTACATGTACATCTATTTCGTGATCTTCATCATCTTCGGCAGCTTTTTCA
CCCTGAATCTGTTTATCGGCGTGATCATCGATAACTTCAACCAGCAGAAGAAGAAGTTCGGCGGCCAGGA
CATCTTCATGACAGAGGAGCAGAAGAAGTACTATAACGCCATGAAGAAGCTGGGCTCCAAGAAGCCTCAG
AAGCCAATCCCTAGACCACTGAATAAGATCCAGGGCATCGTGTTCGACTTCGTGACCCAGCAGGCCTTTG
ACATCGTGATCATGATGCTGATCTGTCTGAACATGGTGACCATGATGGTGGAGACAGATACCCAGTCCTA
GCAGATGGAGAATATCCTGTATTGGATCAACCTGGTGTTTGTGATCTTTTTCACATGTGAGTGCGTGCTG
AAGATGTTCGCCCTGCGCCACTATTATTTCACAATCGGCTGGAACATCTTTGACTTCGTGGTGGTAATCC
TGTCTATCGTGGGCATGTTTCTGGCCGACATCATCGAGAAGTACTTCGTGAGCCCAACACTGTTCAGAGT
GATCCGGCTGGCCAGGATCGGCAGAATCCTGCGGCTGATCAAGGGCGCCAAGGGCATCAGAACCCTGCTG
TTCGCCCTGATGATGTCTCTGCCAGCCCTGTTCAATATCGGCCTGCTGCTGTTTCTGGTAATGTTCATCT
TTTCCATCTTTGGCATGTCCAACTTCGCCTATGTGAAGCACGAGGCCGGCATCGATGATATGTTTAACTT
CGAGACATTCGGCAACTCCATGATCTGTCTGTTCCAGATCACCACCTCTGCCGGCTGGGATGGCCTGCTG
CTGCCTATCCTGAATAGACCACCAGATTGTAGCCTGGATAAGGAGCACCCTGGCAGCGGCTTCAAGGGCG
ATTGTGGCAATCCTTCCGTGGGCATCTTCTTCTTCGTGTCCTACATCATCATCTCTTTCCTGATCGTGGT
GAACATGTACATCGCCATCATCCTGGAGAATTTCTCTGTGGCCACCGAGGAGTCTGCCGACCCACTGTCT
GAGGATGACTTCGAGACCTTCTATGAGATCTGGGAGAAGTTTGACCCTGATGCCACCCAGTTTATCGAGT
ATTGCAAGCTGGCCGACTTTGCCGACGCCCTGGAGCACCCACTGAGAGTGCCAAAGCCAAATACCATCGA
GCTGATCGCCATGGATCTGCCCATGGTGAGCGGCGATAGAATCCACTGCCTGGACATCCTGTTTGCCTTC
ACAAAGAGAGTGCTGGGCGATAGCGGCGAGCTGGACATCCTGAGGCAGCAGATGGAGGAGAGGTTCGTGG
CCTCTAACCCCAGCAAGGTGTCCTACGAGCCTATCACCACAACCCTGCGGAGAAAGCAGGAGGAGGTGTC
CGCCGTGGTGCTGCAGAGAGCCTACAGAGGCCACCTGGCCCGGAGAGGCTTTATCTGCAGAAAGATCACC
TCCAACAAGCTGGAGAATGGCGGCACCCACCGCGAGAAGAAGGAGTCTACCCCCTCTACCGCCAGCCTGC
CTTCCTACGACTCCGTGACCAAGCCAGATAAGGAGAAGCAGCAGCGCGCAGAGGAGGGACGGAGAGAAAG
AGCTAAGAGACAGAAAGAAGTGAGAGAGTCAAAGTGCTCTAGATACCCATACGACGTCCCAGACTACGCT
TAAGGGCCCGTTTAAACCCGCTGATCAGCCTCGACTGTGCCTTCTAGTTGCCAGCCATCTGTTGTTTGCC
CCTCCCCCGTGCCTTCCTTGACCCTGGAAGGTGCCACTCCCACTGTCCTTTCCTAATAAAATGAGGAAAT
TGCATCGCATTGTCTGAGTAGGTGTCATTCTATTCTGGGGGGTGGGGTGGGGCAGGACAGCAAGGGGGAG
GATTGGGAAGACAATAGCAGGCATGCTGGGGATGCGGTGGGCTCTATGGCTTCTGAGGCGGAAAGAACCA
GCTGGGGCTCTAGGGGGTATCCCC
[124 nt withheld, positions 7235-7358]
C
[91 nt withheld, positions 7360-7450]
A
[49 nt withheld, positions 7452-7500]
CCTTTGACGTTGGAGTCCACGTTCTTT
[37 nt withheld, positions 7528-7564]
ACCCTATCTCGGTCTATTCTTTTGATTTATAAGGGATTTTGCCGATTTCGGCCTATTGGTTAAAAAATGA
GCTGATTTAACAAAAATTTAACGCGAATTAATTCTGTGGAATGTGTGTCAGTTAGGGTGTGGAAAGTCCC
CAGGCTCCCCAGCAGGCAGAAGTATGCAAAGCATGCATCTCAATTAGTCAGCAACCAGGTGTGGAAAGTC
CCCAGGCTCCCCAGCAGGCAGAAGTATGCAAAGCATGCATCTCAATTAGTCAGCAACCATAGTCCCGCCC
CTAACTCCGCCCATCCCGCCCCTAACTCCGCCCAGTTCCGCCCATTCTCCGCCCCATGGCTGACTAATTT
TTTTTATTTATGCAGAGGCCGAGGCCGCCTCTGCCTCTGAGCTATTCCAGAAGTAGTGAGGAGGCTTTTT
TGGAGGCCTAGGCTTTTGCAAAAAGCTCCCGGGAGCTTGTATATCCATTTTCGGATCTGATCAAGAGACA
GGATGAGGATCGTTTCGCATGATTGAACAAGATGGATTGCACGCAGGTTCTCCGGCCGCTTGGGTGGAGA
GGCTATTCGGCTATGACTGGGCACAACAGACAATCGGCTGCTCTGATGCCGCCGTGTTCCGGCTGTCAGC
GCAGGGGCGCCCGGTTCTTTTTGTCAAGACCGACCTGTCCGGTGCCCTGAATGAACTGCAGGACGAGGCA
GCGCGGCTATCGTGGCTGGCCACGACGGGCGTTCCTTGCGCAGCTGTGCTCGACGTTGTCACTGAAGCGG
GAAGGGACTGGCTGCTATTGGGCGAAGTGCCGGGGCAGGATCTCCTGTCATCTCACCTTGCTCCTGCCGA
GAAAGTATCCATCATGGCTGATGCAATGCGGCGGCTGCATACGCTTGATCCGGCTACCTGCCCATTCGAC
CACCAAGCGAAACATCGCATCGAGCGAGCACGTACTCGGATGGAAGCCGGTCTTGTCGATCAGGATGATC
TGGACGAAGAGCATCAGGGGCTCGCGCCAGCCGAACTGTTCGCCAGGCTCAAGGCGCGCATGCCCGACGG
CGAGGATCTCGTCGTGACCCATGGCGATGCCTGCTTGCCGAATATCATGGTGGAAAATGGCCGCTTTTCT
GGATTCATCGACTGTGGCCGGCTGGGTGTGGCGGACCGCTATCAGGACATAGCGTTGGCTACCCGTGATA
TTGCTGAAGAGCTTGGCGGCGAATGGGCTGACCGCTTCCTCGTGCTTTACGGTATCGCCGCTCCCGATTC
GCAGCGCATCGCCTTCTATCGCCTTCTTGACGAGTTCTTCTGAGCGGGACTCTGGGGTTCGAAATGACCG
ACCAAGCGACGCCCAACCTGCCATCACGAGATTTCGATTCCACCGCCGCCTTCTATGAAAGGTTGGGCTT
CGGAATCGTTTTCCGGGACGCCGGCTGGATGATCCTCCAGCGCGGGGATCTCATGCTGGAGTTCTTCGCC
CACCCCAACTTGTTTATTGCAGCTTATAATGGTTACAAATAAAGCAATAGCATCACAAATTTCACAAATA
AAGCATTTTTTTCACTGCATTCTAGTTGTGGTTTGTCCAAACTCATCAATGTATCTTATCATGTCTGTAT
ACCGTCGACCTCTAGCTAGAGCTTGGCGTAATCATGGTCATAGCTGTTTCCTGTGTGAAATTGTTATCCG
CTCACAATTCCACACAACATACGAGCCGGAAGCATAAAGTGTAAAGCCTGGGGTGCCTAATGAGTGAGCT
AACTCACATTAATTGCGTTGCGCTCACTGCCCGCTTTCCAGTCGGGAAACCTGTCGTGCCAGCTGCATTA
ATGAATCGGCCAACGCGCGGGGAGAGGCGGTTTGCGTATTGGGCGCTCTTCCGCTTCCTCGCTCACTGAC
TCGCTGCGCTCGGTCGTTCGGCTGCGGCGAGCGGTATCAGCTCACTCAAAGGCGGTAATACGGTTATCCA
CAGAATCAGGGGATAACGCAGGAAAGAACATGTGAGCAAAAGGCCAGCAAAAGGCCAGGAACCGTAAAAA
GGCCGCGTTGCTGGCGTTTTTCCATAGGCTCCGCCCCCCTGACGAGCATCACAAAAATCGACGCTCAAGT
CAGAGGTGGCGAAACCCGACAGGACTATAAAGATACCAGGCGTTTCCCCCTGGAAGCTCCCTCGTGCGCT
CTCCTGTTCCGACCCTGCCGCTTACCGGATACCTGTCCGCCTTTCTCCCTTCGGGAAGCGTGGCGCTTTC
TCATAGCTCACGCTGTAGGTATCTCAGTTCGGTGTAGGTCGTTCGCTCCAAGCTGGGCTGTGTGCACGAA
CCCCCCGTTCAGCCCGACCGCTGCGCCTTATCCGGTAACTATCGTCTTGAGTCCAACCCGGTAAGACACG
ACTTATCGCCACTGGCAGCAGCCACTGGTAACAGGATTAGCAGAGCGAGGTATGTAGGCGGTGCTACAGA
GTTCTTGAAGTGGTGGCCTAACTACGGCTACACTAGAAGAACAGTATTTGGTATCTGCGCTCTGCTGAAG
CCAGTTACCTTCGGAAAAAGAGTTGGTAGCTCTTGATCCGGCAAACAAACCACCGCTGGTAGCGGTGGTT
TTTTTGTTTGCAAGCAGCAGATTACGCGCAGAAAAAAAGGATCTCAAGAAGATCCTTTGATCTTTTCTAC
GGGGTCTGACGCTCAGTGGAACGAAAACTCACGTTAAGGGATTTTGGTCATGAGATTATCAAAAAGGATC
TTCACCTAGATCCTTTTAAATTAAAAATGAAGTTTTAAATCAATCTAAAGTATATATGAGTAAACTTGGT
CTGACAGTTACCAATGCTTAATCAGTGAGGCACCTATCTCAGCGATCTGTCTATTTCGTTCATCCATAGT
TGCCTGACTCCCCGTCGTGTAGATAACTACGATACGGGAGGGCTTACCATCTGGCCCCAGTGCTGCAATG
ATACCGCGAGACCCACGCTCACCGGCTCCAGATTTATCAGCAATAAACCAGCCAGCCGGAAGGGCCGAGC
GCAGAAGTGGTCCTGCAACTTTATCCGCCTCCATCCAGTCTATTAATTGTTGCCGGGAAGCTAGAGTAAG
TAGTTCGCCAGTTAATAGTTTGCGCAACGTTGTTGCCATTGCTACAGGCATCGTGGTGTCACGCTCGTCG
TTTGGTATGGCTTCATTCAGCTCCGGTTCCCAACGATCAAGGCGAGTTACATGATCCCCCATGTTGTGCA
AAAAAGCGGTTAGCTCCTTCGGTCCTCCGATCGTTGTCAGAAGTAAGTTGGCCGCAGTGTTATCACTCAT
GGTTATGGCAGCACTGCATAATTCTCTTACTGTCATGCCATCCGTAAGATGCTTTTCTGTGACTGGTGAG
TACTCAACCAAGTCATTCTGAGAATAGTGTATGCGGCGACCGAGTTGCTCTTGCCCGGCGTCAATACGGG
ATAATACCGCGCCACATAGCAGAACTTTAAAAGTGCTCATCATTGGAAAACGTTCTTCGGGGCGAAAACT
CTCAAGGATCTTACCGCTGTTGAGATCCAGTTCGATGTAACCCACTCGTGCACCCAACTGATCTTCAGCA
TCTTTTACTTTCACCAGCGTTTCTGGGTGAGCAAAAACAGGAAGGCAAAATGCCGCAAAAAAGGGAATAA
GGGCGACACGGAAATGTTGAATACTCATACTCTTCCTTTTTCAATATTATTGAAGCATTTATCAGGGTTA
TTGTCTCATGAGCGGATACATATTTGAATGTATTTAGAAAAATAAACAAATAGGGGTTCCGCGCACATTT
CCCCGAAAAGTGCCACCTGACGTC
Features (pLannotate 1.2.2; 20 found; start..end, strand, type, name):
     28..80      -  misc_feature   bom (fragment): basis of mobility region from pBR322
    235..614     +  enhancer       CMV enhancer: human cytomegalovirus immediate early enhancer
    615..818     +  promoter       CMV promoter: human cytomegalovirus (CMV) immediate early promoter
    814..847     +  LTR            5' LTR (truncated) (fragment): truncated 5' long terminal repeat (LTR) from HIV-1
    863..881     +  promoter       T7 promoter: promoter for bacteriophage T7 RNA polymerase
    964..6897    +  CDS            Scn8a: SCN8A_MOUSE - Also known as Nbna1. Experimental evidence at protein level: Swiss-Prot protein existence level 1. Mediates the voltage-dependent sodium ion permeability of excitable membranes. Assuming opened or closed conformations in response to the voltage difference across the membrane, the protein forms a sodium-selective channel through which Na(+) ions may pass in accordance with their electrochemical gradient. In macrophages, isoform 5 may participate in the control of podosome and invadopodia formation. From Mus musculus (Mouse).
   6965..7189    +  polyA_signal   bGH poly(A) signal: bovine growth hormone polyadenylation signal
   7193..7214    +  promoter       SV40 promoter (fragment): SV40 enhancer and early promoter
   7235..7663    +  rep_origin     f1 ori (sequence partly withheld): f1 bacteriophage origin of replication; arrow indicates direction of (+) strand synthesis
   7677..8006    +  promoter       SV40 promoter: SV40 enhancer and early promoter
   8073..8864    +  CDS            neo: KKA2_KLEPN - Also known as kan, nptII. Experimental evidence at protein level: Swiss-Prot protein existence level 1. Resistance to kanamycin, neomycin, paromomycin, ribostamycin, butirosin and gentamicin B. From Klebsiella pneumoniae.
   8888..9046    +  CDS            ble (fragment): BLE_KLEPN - Experimental evidence at protein level: Swiss-Prot protein existence level 1. Binding protein with a strong affinity to the bleomycin family of antibiotics. Binds to CL990; an antimitotic-antibiotic compound. From Klebsiella pneumoniae.
   9041..9162    +  polyA_signal   SV40 poly(A) signal: SV40 polyadenylation signal
   9233..9255    -  protein_bind   lac operator (fragment): The lac repressor binds to the lac operator to inhibit transcription in E. coli. This inhibition can be relieved by adding lactose or isopropyl-β-D-thiogalactopyranoside (IPTG). lac repressor encoded by lacI
   9259..9289    -  promoter       lac promoter: promoter for the E. coli lac operon
   9304..9325    -  protein_bind   CAP binding site: CAP binding activates transcription in the presence of cAMP. E. coli catabolite activator protein
   9338..9430    -  CDS            lacI (fragment): lac repressor; lacI; The lac repressor binds to the lac operator to inhibit transcription in E. coli. This inhibition can be relieved by adding lactose or isopropyl-β-D-thiogalactopyranoside (IPTG).
   9613..10201   -  rep_origin     ori: high-copy-number ColE1/pMB1/pBR322/pUC origin of replication
  10372..11232   -  CDS            AmpR: β-lactamase; bla; confers resistance to ampicillin, carbenicillin, and related antibiotics
  11233..11337   -  promoter       AmpR promoter: bla
