[The description below was written by a language model from this plasmid's Addgene catalogue record and pLannotate feature annotations shown in this document.]
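Description:
pcDNA3.1(+)_Nav1.6(K1546TAG)-HA is an 11.4 kb mammalian expression plasmid built on a pcDNA3.1(+)-P2A-eGFP backbone in which the P2A-eGFP segment was replaced by an HA epitope tag. It is propagated in E. coli through a high-copy ColE1/pUC-type origin with ampicillin selection (AmpR under its own bla promoter) and also carries an f1 origin. For selection in mammalian cells, an SV40 early promoter drives the neomycin/kanamycin phosphotransferase gene, terminated by an SV40 poly(A) signal. The short annotated fragments of HIV-1 LTR, ble, lacI and the lac promoter/operator region are small partial matches from automated annotation and do not appear to be functional parts of the design.

The payload is a synthesized mouse Scn8a coding sequence encoding the voltage-gated sodium channel Nav1.6. It is expressed from the CMV immediate early enhancer/promoter, with a T7 promoter lying just upstream of the insert, and is terminated by the bGH polyadenylation signal. The lysine codon at position 1546 has been changed to an amber (TAG) stop codon, and the channel carries a C-terminal HA tag; the tag is listed in the catalogue entry but is not annotated separately in the feature table. An in-frame amber codon of this kind is normally read through by a co-expressed orthogonal tRNA/synthetase pair, which inserts a noncanonical amino acid bearing a clickable group. Those components are not on this plasmid. Full-length, HA-detectable protein should therefore arise only when suppression succeeds. The stated use is bioorthogonal click labeling, which allows site-specific direct fluorescent labeling of Nav1.6 in living cells, including primary neurons. The depositor notes that Scn8a is prone to mutation and rearrangement during bacterial propagation.
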