Addgene plasmid #239764: pcDNA3.1(+)_Nav1.6(K1546TAG)-HA
Purpose: Expresses mouse Nav1.6 with a TAG codon at position 1546 and a C-terminal HA tag in mammalian cells. Can be used for click labeling.
Depositing lab: Ivana Nikić-Spiegel. Depositing organization: Universitaetsklinikum Tuebingen. Publication: Direct fluorescent labeling of NF186 and NaV1.6 in living primary neurons using bioorthogonal click chemistry. Stajkovic N, Liu Y, Arsic A, Meng N, Lyu H, Zhang N, Grimm D, Lerche H, Nikic-Spiegel I. J Cell Sci. 2023 Jun 15;136(12):jcs260600. doi: 10.1242/jcs.260600. Epub 2023 Jun 28. PubMed 37288813.
Backbone
  Vector backbone: pcDNA3.1(+)-P2A-eGFP (P2A-eGFP was replaced by the HA tag)
  Vector type: Mammalian Expression
Growth in bacteria
  Bacterial resistance: Ampicillin, 100 μg/mL
  Growth temperature: 30°C
  Growth strain: XL10 Gold
  Growth instructions: Growth temperature: 27-28 °C. All the steps involving propagation of Nav1.6 in bacteria were performed at 27-28 °C to avoid the introduction of additional mutations and rearrangements of Scn8a (details are provided in Stajkovic et al., 2023).
  Copy number: High Copy
Gene/Insert
  Gene/Insert name: Scn8a
  Species: M. musculus (mouse)
  Mutation: K1546TAG
  Entrez Gene: Scn8a (a.k.a. C630029C19Rik, NaCh6, Nav1.6, dmu, med, mnd-2, mnd2, nmf2, nmf335, nmf58, nur14, seal)
  Promoter: CMV
  Tag / fusion protein: HA-tag (C terminal on backbone)
  Cloning method: Restriction Enzyme; 5′ cloning site Unknown (unknown if destroyed)
Resource information
  A portion of this plasmid was derived from a plasmid made by: GenScript
Terms and licenses: Academic/Nonprofit Terms; Industry Terms: Not Available to Industry
Depositor comments: The gene encoding Nav1.6 was synthesized by GenScript.
How to cite: pcDNA3.1(+)_Nav1.6(K1546TAG)-HA was a gift from Ivana Nikić-Spiegel (Addgene plasmid # 239764 ; http://n2t.net/addgene:239764 ; RRID:Addgene_239764)
